LOCUS       Exported 6302 bp ds-DNA circular SYN 12-MAY-2021
DEFINITION  AAV-mediated expression of last 50 amino acids of APLP1 protein
            (APLP1ICD) and IRES-mediated co-expression of hrGFP to recognize
            labelled cells.
ACCESSION   .
VERSION     .
KEYWORDS    pAAV-APLP1ICD-IRES-hrGFP
SOURCE      synthetic DNA construct
  ORGANISM  synthetic DNA construct
REFERENCE   1 (bases 1 to 6302)
  AUTHORS   Pousinha PA, Mouska X, Raymond EF, Gwizdek C, Dhib G, Poupon G,
            Zaragosi LE, Giudici C, Bethus I, Pacary E, Willem M, Marie H
  TITLE     Physiological and pathophysiological control of synaptic GluN2B-NMDA
            receptors by the C-terminal domain of amyloid precursor protein.
  JOURNAL   Elife. 2017 Jul 6;6. doi: 10.7554/eLife.25659.
  PUBMED    28682239
REFERENCE   2 (bases 1 to 6302)
  AUTHORS   .
  TITLE     Direct Submission
  JOURNAL   Exported May 12, 2021 from SnapGene Server 1.1.58
            http://www.snapgene.com
FEATURES             Location/Qualifiers
     source          1..6302
                     /organism="synthetic DNA construct"
                     /mol_type="other DNA"
     enhancer        246..549
                     /label=CMV enhancer
                     /note="human cytomegalovirus immediate early enhancer"
     promoter        550..753
                     /label=CMV promoter
                     /note="human cytomegalovirus (CMV) immediate early
                     promoter"
     primer_bind     704..724
                     /label=CMV-F
                     /note="Human CMV immediate early promoter, forward primer"
     primer_bind     750..774
                     /label=LNCX
                     /note="Human CMV promoter, forward primer"
     promoter        1351..1369
                     /label=T3 promoter
                     /note="promoter for bacteriophage T3 RNA polymerase"
     CDS             1622..1693
                     /codon_start=1
                     /product="three tandem FLAG(R) epitope tags"
                     /label=3xFLAG
                     /translation="DYKDDDDKDYKDDDDKDYKDDDDK"
     misc_feature    1729..2312
                     /label=IRES2
                     /note="internal ribosome entry site (IRES) of the
                     encephalomyocarditis virus (EMCV)"
     primer_bind     complement(1896..1913)
                     /label=IRES reverse
                     /note="IRES internal ribosome entry site, reverse primer.
                     Also called pCDH-rev"
     primer_bind     2123..2142
                     /label=IRES-F
                     /note="IRES internal ribosome entry site, forward primer"
     CDS             2313..3032
                     /codon_start=1
                     /product="humanized Renilla green fluorescent protein"
                     /label=hrGFP
                     /note="mammalian codon-optimized"
                     /translation="MVSKQILKNTGLQEIMSFKVNLEGVVNNHVFTMEGCGKGNILFGN
                     QLVQIRVTKGAPLPFAFDILSPAFQYGNRTFTKYPEDISDFFIQSFPAGFVYERTLRYE
                     DGGLVEIRSDINLIEEMFVYRVEYKGRNFPNDGPVMKKTITGLQPSFEVVYMNDGVLVG
                     QVILVYRLNSGKFYSCHMRTLMKSKGVVKDFPEYHFIQHRLEKTYVEDGGFVEQHETAI
                     AQLTSLGKPLGSLHEWV"
     primer_bind     complement(3062..3081)
                     /label=T7
                     /note="T7 promoter, forward primer"
     promoter        complement(3063..3081)
                     /label=T7 promoter
                     /note="promoter for bacteriophage T7 RNA polymerase"
     polyA_signal    3089..3565
                     /label=hGH poly(A) signal
                     /note="human growth hormone polyadenylation signal"
     primer_bind     complement(3288..3307)
                     /label=hGH-PA-R
                     /note="Human growth hormone terminator, reverse primer"
     repeat_region   3605..3745
                     /label=AAV2 ITR
                     /note="inverted terminal repeat of adeno-associated virus
                     serotype 2"
     repeat_region   3605..3734
                     /label=AAV2 ITR
     rep_origin      3820..4275
                     /direction=RIGHT
                     /label=f1 ori
                     /note="f1 bacteriophage origin of replication; arrow
                     indicates direction of (+) strand synthesis"
     primer_bind     complement(3907..3926)
                     /label=F1ori-R
                     /note="F1 origin, reverse primer"
     primer_bind     4117..4138
                     /label=F1ori-F
                     /note="F1 origin, forward primer"
     primer_bind     complement(4292..4311)
                     /label=pRS-marker
                     /note="pRS vectors, use to sequence yeast selectable
                     marker"
     primer_bind     4411..4433
                     /label=pGEX 3'
                     /note="pGEX vectors, reverse primer"
     primer_bind     complement(4471..4489)
                     /label=pBRforEco
                     /note="pBR322 vectors, upsteam of EcoRI site, forward
                     primer"
     promoter        4557..4661
                     /gene="bla"
                     /label=AmpR promoter
     CDS             4662..5522
                     /codon_start=1
                     /gene="bla"
                     /product="beta-lactamase"
                     /label=AmpR
                     /note="confers resistance to ampicillin, carbenicillin, and
                     related antibiotics"
                     /translation="MSIQHFRVALIPFFAAFCLPVFAHPETLVKVKDAEDQLGARVGYI
                     ELDLNSGKILESFRPEERFPMMSTFKVLLCGAVLSRIDAGQEQLGRRIHYSQNDLVEYS
                     PVTEKHLTDGMTVRELCSAAITMSDNTAANLLLTTIGGPKELTAFLHNMGDHVTRLDRW
                     EPELNEAIPNDERDTTMPVAMATTLRKLLTGELLTLASRQQLIDWMEADKVAGPLLRSA
                     LPAGWFIADKSGAGERGSRGIIAALGPDGKPSRIVVIYTTGSQATMDERNRQIAEIGAS
                     LIKHW"
     primer_bind     complement(4880..4899)
                     /label=Amp-R
                     /note="Ampicillin resistance gene, reverse primer"
     rep_origin      5693..6281
                     /direction=RIGHT
                     /label=ori
                     /note="high-copy-number ColE1/pMB1/pBR322/pUC origin of
                     replication"
     primer_bind     6182..6201
                     /label=pBR322ori-F
                     /note="pBR322 origin, forward primer"
ORIGIN
        1 ttacggttcc tggccttttg ctggcctttt gctcacatgt cctgcaggca gctgcgcgct
       61 cgctcgctca ctgaggccgg gcgaccaaag gtcgcccgac gcccgggcgg cctcagtgag
      121 cgagcgagcg cgcagagagg gagtggccaa ctccatcact aggggttcct gcggccgcac
      181 gcgtctagtt attaatagta atcaattacg gggtcattag ttcatagccc atatatggag
      241 ttccgcgtta cataacttac ggtaaatggc ccgcctggct gaccgcccaa cgacccccgc
      301 ccattgacgt caataatgac gtatgttccc atagtaacgc caatagggac tttccattga
      361 cgtcaatggg tggagtattt acggtaaact gcccacttgg cagtacatca agtgtatcat
      421 atgccaagta cgccccctat tgacgtcaat gacggtaaat ggcccgcctg gcattatgcc
      481 cagtacatga ccttatggga ctttcctact tggcagtaca tctacgtatt agtcatcgct
      541 attaccatgg tgatgcggtt ttggcagtac atcaatgggc gtggatagcg gtttgactca
      601 cggggatttc caagtctcca ccccattgac gtcaatggga gtttgttttg gcaccaaaat
      661 caacgggact ttccaaaatg tcgtaacaac tccgccccat tgacgcaaat gggcggtagg
      721 cgtgtacggt gggaggtcta tataagcaga gctcgtttag tgaaccgtca gatcgcctgg
      781 agacgccatc cacgctgttt tgacctccat agaagacacc gggaccgatc cagcctccgc
      841 ggattcgaat cccggccggg aacggtgcat tggaacgcgg attccccgtg ccaagagtga
      901 cgtaagtacc gcctatagag tctataggcc cacaaaaaat gctttcttct tttaatatac
      961 ttttttgttt atcttatttc taatactttc cctaatctct ttctttcagg gcaataatga
     1021 tacaatgtat catgcctctt tgcaccattc taaagaataa cagtgataat ttctgggtta
     1081 aggcaatagc aatatttctg catataaata tttctgcata taaattgtaa ctgatgtaag
     1141 aggtttcata ttgctaatag cagctacaat ccagctacca ttctgctttt attttatggt
     1201 tgggataagg ctggattatt ctgagtccaa gctaggccct tttgctaatc atgttcatac
     1261 ctcttatctt cctcccacag ctcctgggca acgtgctggt ctgtgtgctg gcccatcact
     1321 ttggcaaaga attgggattc gaacatcgat aattaaccct cactaaaggg aacaaaagct
     1381 ggagctccac cgcggtggcg gccgctctag cccgggcgga tccgaattcg ccaccatgct
     1441 gctcctgcgc aggaagaagc cctacggggc tatcagccat ggcgtggtgg aggtggaccc
     1501 catgctgacc ctggaggagc agcagctccg cgaactgcag cggcacggct atgagaaccc
     1561 cacttaccgc ttcctggagg aacgaccctg actcttcctg gaggaacgac cctgactcga
     1621 ggactacaag gatgacgatg acaaggatta caaagacgac gatgataagg actataagga
     1681 tgatgacgac aaataatagc aattcctcga cgactgcata gggttacccc cctctccctc
     1741 ccccccccct aacgttactg gccgaagccg cttggaataa ggccggtgtg cgtttgtcta
     1801 tatgttattt tccaccatat tgccgtcttt tggcaatgtg agggcccgga aacctggccc
     1861 tgtcttcttg acgagcattc ctaggggtct ttcccctctc gccaaaggaa tgcaaggtct
     1921 gttgaatgtc gtgaaggaag cagttcctct ggaagcttct tgaagacaaa caacgtctgt
     1981 agcgaccctt tgcaggcagc ggaacccccc acctggcgac aggtgcctct gcggccaaaa
     2041 gccacgtgta taagatacac ctgcaaaggc ggcacaaccc cagtgccacg ttgtgagttg
     2101 gatagttgtg gaaagagtca aatggctctc ctcaagcgta ttcaacaagg ggctgaagga
     2161 tgcccagaag gtaccccatt gtatgggatc tgatctgggg cctcggtgca catgctttac
     2221 atgtgtttag tcgaggttaa aaaacgtcta ggccccccga accacgggga cgtggttttc
     2281 ctttgaaaaa cacgatgata atggccacaa ccatggtgag caagcagatc ctgaagaaca
     2341 ccggcctgca ggagatcatg agcttcaagg tgaacctgga gggcgtggtg aacaaccacg
     2401 tgttcaccat ggagggctgc ggcaagggca acatcctgtt cggcaaccag ctggtgcaga
     2461 tccgcgtgac caagggcgcc cccctgccct tcgccttcga catcctgagc cccgccttcc
     2521 agtacggcaa ccgcaccttc accaagtacc ccgaggacat cagcgacttc ttcatccaga
     2581 gcttccccgc cggcttcgtg tacgagcgca ccctgcgcta cgaggacggc ggcctggtgg
     2641 agatccgcag cgacatcaac ctgatcgagg agatgttcgt gtaccgcgtg gagtacaagg
     2701 gccgcaactt ccccaacgac ggccccgtga tgaagaagac catcaccggc ctgcagccca
     2761 gcttcgaggt ggtgtacatg aacgacggcg tgctggtggg ccaggtgatc ctggtgtacc
     2821 gcctgaacag cggcaagttc tacagctgcc acatgcgcac cctgatgaag agcaagggcg
     2881 tggtgaagga cttccccgag taccacttca tccagcaccg cctggagaag acctacgtgg
     2941 aggacggcgg cttcgtggag cagcacgaga ccgccatcgc ccagctgacc agcctgggca
     3001 agcccctggg cagcctgcac gagtgggtgt aatagggtac caggtaagtg tacccaattc
     3061 gccctatagt gagtcgtatt agatctacgg gtggcatccc tgtgacccct ccccagtgcc
     3121 tctcctggcc ctggaagttg ccactccagt gcccaccagc cttgtcctaa taaaattaag
     3181 ttgcatcatt ttgtctgact aggtgtcctt ctataatatt atggggtgga ggggggtggt
     3241 atggagcaag gggcaagttg ggaagacaac ctgtagggcc tgcggggtct attgggaacc
     3301 aagctggagt gcagtggcac aatcttggct cactgcaatc tccgcctcct gggttcaagc
     3361 gattctcctg cctcagcctc ccgagttgtt gggattccag gcatgcatga ccaggctcag
     3421 ctaatttttg tttttttggt agagacgggg tttcaccata ttggccaggc tggtctccaa
     3481 ctcctaatct caggtgatct acccaccttg gcctcccaaa ttgctgggat tacaggcgtg
     3541 aaccactgct cccttccctg tccttctgat tttgtaggta accacgtgcg gaccgagcgg
     3601 ccgcaggaac ccctagtgat ggagttggcc actccctctc tgcgcgctcg ctcgctcact
     3661 gaggccgggc gaccaaaggt cgcccgacgc ccgggctttg cccgggcggc ctcagtgagc
     3721 gagcgagcgc gcagctgcct gcaggggcgc ctgatgcggt attttctcct tacgcatctg
     3781 tgcggtattt cacaccgcat annnnnnnnn nnnnnnnnnn nnnnnnnnnn nnnnnnnnnn
     3841 nnnnnnnnnn nnnnnnnnnn nnnnnnnnnn nnnnnnnnnn nnnnnnnnnn nnnnnntnnn
     3901 nnnnnnnnnn nnnnnnnnnn nnnnnnnnnn nnnnnnnnnn nnncnnnnnn nnnnnnnnnn
     3961 nnnnnnnnnn nnnnnnnnnn nnnnnnnnnn nnnnnnnnnn nnnnnnnnnn nnnnnnnnnn
     4021 nnnnnnnnnn nnnnnnnnnn nnnnnnnnnn nnnnnnnnnn nnnnnnnnnn nnnnnnnnnn
     4081 nnnnnccttt gacgttggag tccacgttct ttaatagtgg actcttgttc caaactggaa
     4141 caacactcaa ctctatctcg ggctattctt ttgatttata agggattttg ccgatttcgg
     4201 tctattggtt aaaaaatgag ctgatttaac aaaaatttaa cgcgaatttt aacaaaatat
     4261 taacgtttac aattttatgg tgcactctca gtacaatctg ctctgatgcc gcatagttaa
     4321 gccagccccg acacccgcca acacccgctg acgcgccctg acgggcttgt ctgctcccgg
     4381 catccgctta cagacaagct gtgaccgtct ccgggagctg catgtgtcag aggttttcac
     4441 cgtcatcacc gaaacgcgcg agacgaaagg gcctcgtgat acgcctattt ttataggtta
     4501 atgtcatgat aataatggtt tcttagacgt caggtggcac ttttcgggga aatgtgcgcg
     4561 gaacccctat ttgtttattt ttctaaatac attcaaatat gtatccgctc atgagacaat
     4621 aaccctgata aatgcttcaa taatattgaa aaaggaagag tatgagtatt caacatttcc
     4681 gtgtcgccct tattcccttt tttgcggcat tttgccttcc tgtttttgct cacccagaaa
     4741 cgctggtgaa agtaaaagat gctgaagatc agttgggtgc acgagtgggt tacatcgaac
     4801 tggatctcaa cagcggtaag atccttgaga gttttcgccc cgaagaacgt tttccaatga
     4861 tgagcacttt taaagttctg ctatgtggcg cggtattatc ccgtattgac gccgggcaag
     4921 agcaactcgg tcgccgcata cactattctc agaatgactt ggttgagtac tcaccagtca
     4981 cagaaaagca tcttacggat ggcatgacag taagagaatt atgcagtgct gccataacca
     5041 tgagtgataa cactgcggcc aacttacttc tgacaacgat cggaggaccg aaggagctaa
     5101 ccgctttttt gcacaacatg ggggatcatg taactcgcct tgatcgttgg gaaccggagc
     5161 tgaatgaagc cataccaaac gacgagcgtg acaccacgat gcctgtagca atggcaacaa
     5221 cgttgcgcaa actattaact ggcgaactac ttactctagc ttcccggcaa caattaatag
     5281 actggatgga ggcggataaa gttgcaggac cacttctgcg ctcggccctt ccggctggct
     5341 ggtttattgc tgataaatct ggagccggtg agcgtgggtc tcgcggtatc attgcagcac
     5401 tggggccaga tggtaagccc tcccgtatcg tagttatcta cacgacgggg agtcaggcaa
     5461 ctatggatga acgaaataga cagatcgctg agataggtgc ctcactgatt aagcattggt
     5521 aactgtcaga ccaagtttac tcatatatac tttagattga tttaaaactt catttttaat
     5581 ttaaaaggat ctaggtgaag atcctttttg ataatctcat gaccaaaatc ccttaacgtg
     5641 agttttcgtt ccactgagcg tcagaccccg tagaaaagat caaaggatct tcttgagatc
     5701 ctttttttct gcgcgtaatc tgctgcttgc aaacaaaaaa accaccgcta ccagcggtgg
     5761 tttgtttgcc ggatcaagag ctaccaactc tttttccgaa ggtaactggc ttcagcagag
     5821 cgcagatacc aaatactgtt cttctagtgt agccgtagtt aggccaccac ttcaagaact
     5881 ctgtagcacc gcctacatac ctcgctctgc taatcctgtt accagtggct gctgccagtg
     5941 gcgataagtc gtgtcttacc gggttggact caagacgata gttaccggat aaggcgcagc
     6001 ggtcgggctg aacggggggt tcgtgcacac agcccagctt ggagcgaacg acctacaccg
     6061 aactgagata cctacagcgt gagctatgag aaagcgccac gcttcccgaa gggagaaagg
     6121 cggacaggta tccggtaagc ggcagggtcg gaacaggaga gcgcacgagg gagcttccag
     6181 ggggaaacgc ctggtatctt tatagtcctg tcgggtttcg ccacctctga cttgagcgtc
     6241 gatttttgtg atgctcgtca ggggggcgga gcctatggaa aaacgccagc aacgcggcct
     6301 tt
//
