[The description below was written by a language model from this plasmid's Addgene catalogue record and the feature table of its GenBank file.]
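Description:
pAAV-APLP1ICD-IRES-hrGFP is a 6.3 kb AAV transfer plasmid built on the commercial pAAV-IRES-hrGFP backbone and used to package a recombinant adeno-associated virus genome for delivery into mammalian cells. In bacteria it is maintained through a high-copy ColE1/pUC-type origin and selected with ampicillin via the bla (AmpR) gene. An f1 phage origin is also present. The catalogue lists a recombination-deficient growth strain, a common precaution for preserving repeat-rich ITR sequences.

The payload is a bicistronic cassette driven by the human CMV immediate-early enhancer and promoter. The first cistron, cloned between EcoRI and XhoI, encodes APLP1ICD, the last 50 amino acids (intracellular domain) of human amyloid precursor-like protein 1, with no mutations. The insert itself is not annotated in the feature table. It presumably lies in the unannotated stretch upstream of the backbone's 3xFLAG sequence, but the record does not give its coordinates. The depositor notes that the FLAG tag is not in frame with the insert, so the expressed fragment should not be expected to carry it. Downstream, an EMCV IRES directs cap-independent translation of humanized Renilla GFP (hrGFP) from the same transcript, marking transduced cells with green fluorescence. A human growth hormone polyadenylation signal ends the transcript. T3 and T7 phage promoters flank the cloning and reporter region.

Only one AAV2 inverted terminal repeat, downstream of the poly(A) signal, is annotated. This fits the depositor's comment that the left ITR has been altered, reportedly without impairing virus production or expression. The associated work concerns control of synaptic GluN2B-NMDA receptors by the C-terminal domain of amyloid precursor protein, though the record does not state this construct's specific role in it.
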