Addgene plasmid #107546: pAAV-APLP1ICD-IRES-hrGFP
Purpose: AAV-mediated expression of last 50 amino acids of APLP1 protein (APLP1ICD) and IRES-mediated co-expression of hrGFP to recognize labelled cells
Depositing lab: Hélène Marie. Depositing organization: CNRS UMR 7275, Institut de Pharmacologie Moleculaire et Cellulaire (IPMC). Publication: Physiological and pathophysiological control of synaptic GluN2B-NMDA receptors by the C-terminal domain of amyloid precursor protein. Pousinha PA, Mouska X, Raymond EF, Gwizdek C, Dhib G, Poupon G, Zaragosi LE, Giudici C, Bethus I, Pacary E, Willem M, Marie H. Elife. 2017 Jul 6;6. doi: 10.7554/eLife.25659. PubMed 28682239.
Backbone
  Vector backbone: pAAV-IRES-hrGFP
  Backbone manufacturer: Agilent Technologies
  Vector type: AAV
Growth in bacteria
  Bacterial resistance: Ampicillin, 100 μg/mL
  Growth temperature: 37°C
  Growth strain: NEB Stable
  Copy number: High Copy
Gene/Insert
  Gene/Insert name: APLP1ICD
  Species: H. sapiens (human)
  Mutation: None
  Entrez Gene: APLP1 (a.k.a. APLP)
  Promoter: CMV
  Cloning method: Restriction Enzyme; 5′ cloning site EcoRI (not destroyed); 3′ cloning site XhoI (not destroyed)
  Sequencing primers: 5′ ATTCTGAGTCCAAGCTAGGC
Terms and licenses: Academic/Nonprofit Terms; Industry Terms: Not Available to Industry
Depositor comments: Please note: Flag tag is not in frame with the insert and the left ITR has been altered but does not perturb virus production and expression.
How to cite: pAAV-APLP1ICD-IRES-hrGFP was a gift from Hélène Marie (Addgene plasmid # 107546 ; http://n2t.net/addgene:107546 ; RRID:Addgene_107546)
